Addgene plasmid #133392: pBS-BtH
Purpose: (Empty Backbone) Piggybac vector for SRIRACCHA-mediated mutation enrichment (donor repair template for HDR)
Depositing lab: Blair Madison. Depositing organization: Washington University in Saint Louis. Publication: A stable but reversible integrated surrogate reporter for assaying CRISPR/Cas9-stimulated homology-directed repair. Wen Y, Liao G, Pritchard T, Zhao TT, Connelly JP, Pruett-Miller SM, Blanc V, Davidson NO, Madison BB. J Biol Chem. 2017 Apr 14;292(15):6148-6162. doi: 10.1074/jbc.M117.777722. Epub 2017 Feb 22. PubMed 28228480.
Backbone
  Vector backbone: pBSIIKS-
  Backbone manufacturer: Clontech
  Vector type: Mammalian Expression
  Selectable markers: Blasticidin ; Hygromycin
Growth in bacteria
  Bacterial resistance: Ampicillin, 100 μg/mL
  Growth temperature: 37°C
  Growth strain: DH5alpha
  Copy number: High Copy
Gene/Insert
  Gene/Insert name: None
Terms and licenses: Academic/Nonprofit Terms; Industry Terms: Not Available to Industry
How to cite: pBS-BtH was a gift from Blair Madison (Addgene plasmid # 133392 ; http://n2t.net/addgene:133392 ; RRID:Addgene_133392)
