[The description below was written by a language model from this plasmid's Addgene catalogue record and pLannotate feature annotations shown in this document.]
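Description:
pBS-BtH is a 4.5 kb plasmid built on the pBluescript II KS(-) cloning backbone and catalogued as an empty-backbone mammalian vector. It serves as the donor repair template for homology-directed repair in the SRIRACCHA system, a surrogate-reporter approach for enriching cells that have undergone CRISPR/Cas9-stimulated editing. It is maintained in E. coli at high copy through a ColE1/pUC-type origin with ampicillin selection (AmpR under its own bla promoter). It retains the usual pBluescript elements: an f1 origin, the lac promoter/operator with CAP site, a lacZα fragment, and flanking T3 and T7 phage promoters. Short lacI and RSF ori fragments are also annotated and look like backbone remnants or partial matches rather than functional parts.

The payload sits between the two remaining halves of the multiple cloning site. It is a blasticidin S deaminase (BSD) coding sequence followed by a T2A peptide and a hygromycin phosphotransferase (HygR) coding sequence, which is presumably what "BtH" stands for. T2A ribosomal skipping would let the two resistance proteins be made from a single transcript. Neither feature table shows a mammalian promoter or a polyadenylation signal around this cassette. That fits its stated role as a promoterless template copied into an integrated reporter by HDR, rather than a stand-alone expression unit, so drug resistance would mark cells in which repair occurred. How the reporter is disrupted or restored is not given in the record.

Although the catalogue purpose calls it a piggyBac vector, no piggyBac terminal repeats are annotated in either table. The transposon elements may belong to a partner reporter construct. The depositor and sequencing-derived records are the same length and show the same feature layout, differing only in their start coordinate.
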