Features (pLannotate 1.2.2; 16 found; start..end, strand, type, name):
     13..34      +  protein_bind   CAP binding site: CAP binding activates transcription in the presence of cAMP. E. coli catabolite activator protein
     49..79      +  promoter       lac promoter: promoter for the E. coli lac operon
     87..103     +  protein_bind   lac operator: The lac repressor binds to the lac operator to inhibit transcription in E. coli. This inhibition can be relieved by adding lactose or isopropyl-β-D-thiogalactopyranoside (IPTG). lac repressor encoded by lacI
    148..166     +  promoter       T3 promoter: promoter for bacteriophage T3 RNA polymerase
    179..221     -  misc_feature   MCS (fragment): pBluescript multiple cloning site
    258..653     +  CDS            BSD: blasticidin S deaminase; Aspergillus terreus BSD; confers resistance to blasticidin
    672..724     +  CDS            T2A (fragment): 2A peptide from Thosea asigna virus capsid protein Eukaryotic ribosomes fail to insert a peptide bond between the Gly and Pro residues, yielding separate polypeptides.
    732..1754    +  CDS            HygR: aminoglycoside phosphotransferase from E. coli; aph(4)-Ia; confers resistance to hygromycin
   1821..1856    -  misc_feature   MCS (fragment): pBluescript multiple cloning site
   1865..1883    -  promoter       T7 promoter: promoter for bacteriophage T7 RNA polymerase
   1891..2046    +  CDS            lacZα (fragment): LacZα fragment of β-galactosidase; lacZ fragment
   2077..2505    -  rep_origin     f1 ori (sequence partly withheld): f1 bacteriophage origin of replication; arrow indicates direction of (+) strand synthesis
   2532..2636    +  promoter       AmpR promoter: bla
   2637..3497    +  CDS            AmpR: β-lactamase; bla; confers resistance to ampicillin, carbenicillin, and related antibiotics
   3668..4256    +  rep_origin     ori: high-copy-number ColE1/pMB1/pBR322/pUC origin of replication
   4439..4531    +  CDS            lacI (fragment): lac repressor; lacI; The lac repressor binds to the lac operator to inhibit transcription in E. coli. This inhibition can be relieved by adding lactose or isopropyl-β-D-thiogalactopyranoside (IPTG).
>Addgene plasmid #133392 | pBS-BtH | depositor full sequence | sequence record 256392 | pBS-BtH sequence 4531 bps
GCGCAACGCAATTAATGTGAGTTAGCTCACTCATTAGGCACCCCAGGCTTTACACTTTATGCTTCCGGCT
CGTATGTTGTGTGGAATTGTGAGCGGATAACAATTTCACACAGGAAACAGCTATGACCATGATTACGCCA
AGCGCGCAATTAACCCTCACTAAAGGGAACAAAAGCTGGGTACCGGGCCCCCCCTCGAGGTCGACGGTAT
CGATAAGCTTGCATGCCTGCAGGTCGGCCGCCACGACCGGTGCCACCATGGCCAAGCCTTTGTCTCAAGA
AGAATCCACCCTCATTGAAAGAGCAACGGCTACAATCAACAGCATCCCCATCTCTGAAGACTACAGCGTC
GCCAGCGCAGCTCTCTCTAGCGACGGCCGCATCTTCACTGGTGTCAATGTATATCATTTTACTGGGGGAC
CTTGTGCAGAACTCGTGGTGCTGGGCACTGCTGCTGCTGCGGCAGCTGGCAACCTGACTTGTATCGTCGC
GATCGGAAATGAGAACAGGGGCATCTTGAGCCCCTGCGGACGGTGCCGACAGGTGCTTCTCGATCTGCAT
CCTGGGATCAAAGCCATAGTGAAGGACAGTGATGGACAGCCGACGGCAGTTGGGATTCGTGAATTGCTGC
CCTCTGGTTATGTGTGGGAGGGCGCTAGCCTTGGCTCCGGCGAGGGCAGGGGAAGTCTTCTAACATGCGG
GGACGTGGAGGAAAATCCCGGCCCACTCGGCAAAAAGCCTGAACTCACCGCGACGTCTGTCGAGAAGTTT
CTGATCGAAAAGTTCGACAGCGTCTCCGACCTGATGCAGCTCTCGGAGGGCGAAGAATCTCGTGCTTTCA
GCTTCGATGTAGGAGGGCGTGGATATGTCCTGCGGGTAAATAGCTGCGCCGATGGTTTCTACAAAGATCG
TTATGTTTATCGGCACTTTGCATCGGCCGCGCTCCCGATTCCGGAAGTGCTTGACATTGGGGAATTCAGC
GAGAGCCTGACCTATTGCATCTCCCGCCGTGCACAGGGTGTCACGTTGCAAGACCTGCCTGAAACCGAAC
TGCCCGCTGTTCTGCAGCCGGTCGCGGAGGCCATGGATGCGATCGCTGCGGCCGATCTTAGCCAGACGAG
CGGGTTCGGCCCATTCGGACCGCAAGGAATCGGTCAATACACTACATGGCGTGATTTCATATGCGCGATT
GCTGATCCCCATGTGTATCACTGGCAAACTGTGATGGACGACACCGTCAGTGCGTCCGTCGCGCAGGCTC
TCGATGAGCTGATGCTTTGGGCCGAGGACTGCCCCGAAGTCCGGCACCTCGTGCACGCGGATTTCGGCTC
CAACAATGTCCTGACGGACAATGGCCGCATAACAGCGGTCATTGACTGGAGCGAGGCGATGTTCGGGGAT
TCCCAATACGAGGTCGCCAACATCTTCTTCTGGAGGCCGTGGTTGGCTTGTATGGAGCAGCAGACGCGCT
ACTTCGAGCGGAGGCATCCGGAGCTTGCAGGATCGCCGCGGCTCCGGGCGTATATGCTCCGCATTGGTCT
TGACCAACTCTATCAGAGCTTGGTTGACGGCAATTTCGATGATGCAGCTTGGGCGCAGGGTCGATGCGAC
GCAATCGTCCGATCCGGAGCCGGGACTGTCGGGCGTACACAAATCGCCCGCAGAAGCGCGGCCGTCTGGA
CCGATGGCTGTGTAGAAGTACTCGCCGATAGTGGAAACCGACGCCCCAGCACTCGTCCGAGGGCAAAGGA
ATAGAGCGGCCGCGACTCCAGTTCGTGGCCGTCGATCGTTTAAAGGGAGGTAGTGAGTCGAGATATCGAT
ACTAGTTCTAGAGCGGCCGCCACCGCGGTGGAGCTCCAATTCGCCCTATAGTGAGTCGTATTACGCGCGC
TCACTGGCCGTCGTTTTACAACGTCGTGACTGGGAAAACCCTGGCGTTACCCAACTTAATCGCCTTGCAG
CACATCCCCCTTTCGCCAGCTGGCGTAATAGCGAAGAGGCCCGCACCGATCGCCCTTCCCAACAGTTGCG
CAGCCTGAATGGCGAATGGAAATTGTAAGCGTTAATATTTTGTTAAAATTCGCGTTAAATTTTTGTTAAA
TCAGCTCATTTTTTAACCAATAGGCCGAAATCGGCAAAATCCCTTATAAATCAAAAGAATAGACCGAGAT
AGGGT
[37 nt withheld, positions 2176-2212]
AAAGAACGTGGACTCCAACGTCAAAGG
[49 nt withheld, positions 2240-2288]
T
[91 nt withheld, positions 2290-2380]
G
[124 nt withheld, positions 2382-2505]
CAGGTGGCACTTTTCGGGGAAATGTGCGCGGAACCCCTATTTGTTTATTTTTCTAAATACATTCAAATAT
GTATCCGCTCATGAGACAATAACCCTGATAAATGCTTCAATAATATTGAAAAAGGAAGAGTATGAGTATT
CAACATTTCCGTGTCGCCCTTATTCCCTTTTTTGCGGCATTTTGCCTTCCTGTTTTTGCTCACCCAGAAA
CGCTGGTGAAAGTAAAAGATGCTGAAGATCAGTTGGGTGCACGAGTGGGTTACATCGAACTGGATCTCAA
CAGCGGTAAGATCCTTGAGAGTTTTCGCCCCGAAGAACGTTTTCCAATGATGAGCACTTTTAAAGTTCTG
CTATGTGGCGCGGTATTATCCCGTATTGACGCCGGGCAAGAGCAACTCGGTCGCCGCATACACTATTCTC
AGAATGACTTGGTTGAGTACTCACCAGTCACAGAAAAGCATCTTACGGATGGCATGACAGTAAGAGAATT
ATGCAGTGCTGCCATAACCATGAGTGATAACACTGCGGCCAACTTACTTCTGACAACGATCGGAGGACCG
AAGGAGCTAACCGCTTTTTTGCACAACATGGGGGATCATGTAACTCGCCTTGATCGTTGGGAACCGGAGC
TGAATGAAGCCATACCAAACGACGAGCGTGACACCACGATGCCTGTAGCAATGGCAACAACGTTGCGCAA
ACTATTAACTGGCGAACTACTTACTCTAGCTTCCCGGCAACAATTAATAGACTGGATGGAGGCGGATAAA
GTTGCAGGACCACTTCTGCGCTCGGCCCTTCCGGCTGGCTGGTTTATTGCTGATAAATCTGGAGCCGGTG
AGCGTGGGTCTCGCGGTATCATTGCAGCACTGGGGCCAGATGGTAAGCCCTCCCGTATCGTAGTTATCTA
CACGACGGGGAGTCAGGCAACTATGGATGAACGAAATAGACAGATCGCTGAGATAGGTGCCTCACTGATT
AAGCATTGGTAACTGTCAGACCAAGTTTACTCATATATACTTTAGATTGATTTAAAACTTCATTTTTAAT
TTAAAAGGATCTAGGTGAAGATCCTTTTTGATAATCTCATGACCAAAATCCCTTAACGTGAGTTTTCGTT
CCACTGAGCGTCAGACCCCGTAGAAAAGATCAAAGGATCTTCTTGAGATCCTTTTTTTCTGCGCGTAATC
TGCTGCTTGCAAACAAAAAAACCACCGCTACCAGCGGTGGTTTGTTTGCCGGATCAAGAGCTACCAACTC
TTTTTCCGAAGGTAACTGGCTTCAGCAGAGCGCAGATACCAAATACTGTCCTTCTAGTGTAGCCGTAGTT
AGGCCACCACTTCAAGAACTCTGTAGCACCGCCTACATACCTCGCTCTGCTAATCCTGTTACCAGTGGCT
GCTGCCAGTGGCGATAAGTCGTGTCTTACCGGGTTGGACTCAAGACGATAGTTACCGGATAAGGCGCAGC
GGTCGGGCTGAACGGGGGGTTCGTGCACACAGCCCAGCTTGGAGCGAACGACCTACACCGAACTGAGATA
CCTACAGCGTGAGCTATGAGAAAGCGCCACGCTTCCCGAAGGGAGAAAGGCGGACAGGTATCCGGTAAGC
GGCAGGGTCGGAACAGGAGAGCGCACGAGGGAGCTTCCAGGGGGAAACGCCTGGTATCTTTATAGTCCTG
TCGGGTTTCGCCACCTCTGACTTGAGCGTCGATTTTTGTGATGCTCGTCAGGGGGGCGGAGCCTATGGAA
AAACGCCAGCAACGCGGCCTTTTTACGGTTCCTGGCCTTTTGCTGGCCTTTTGCTCACATGTTCTTTCCT
GCGTTATCCCCTGATTCTGTGGATAACCGTATTACCGCCTTTGAGTGAGCTGATACCGCTCGCCGCAGCC
GAACGACCGAGCGCAGCGAGTCAGTGAGCGAGGAAGCGGAAGAGCGCCCAATACGCAAACCGCCTCTCCC
CGCGCGTTGGCCGATTCATTAATGCAGCTGGCACGACAGGTTTCCCGACTGGAAAGCGGGCAGTGA
