Features (pLannotate 1.2.2; 17 found; start..end, strand, type, name):
     65..198     +  rep_origin     RSF ori (fragment): Plasmids containing the RSF 1030 origin of replication can be propagated in E. coli cells that contain additional plasmids with compatible origins.
    200..292     +  CDS            lacI (fragment): lac repressor; lacI; The lac repressor binds to the lac operator to inhibit transcription in E. coli. This inhibition can be relieved by adding lactose or isopropyl-β-D-thiogalactopyranoside (IPTG).
    305..326     +  protein_bind   CAP binding site: CAP binding activates transcription in the presence of cAMP. E. coli catabolite activator protein
    341..371     +  promoter       lac promoter: promoter for the E. coli lac operon
    379..395     +  protein_bind   lac operator: The lac repressor binds to the lac operator to inhibit transcription in E. coli. This inhibition can be relieved by adding lactose or isopropyl-β-D-thiogalactopyranoside (IPTG). lac repressor encoded by lacI
    440..458     +  promoter       T3 promoter: promoter for bacteriophage T3 RNA polymerase
    471..513     -  misc_feature   MCS (fragment): pBluescript multiple cloning site
    550..945     +  CDS            BSD: blasticidin S deaminase; Aspergillus terreus BSD; confers resistance to blasticidin
    964..1016    +  CDS            T2A (fragment): 2A peptide from Thosea asigna virus capsid protein Eukaryotic ribosomes fail to insert a peptide bond between the Gly and Pro residues, yielding separate polypeptides.
   1024..2046    +  CDS            HygR: aminoglycoside phosphotransferase from E. coli; aph(4)-Ia; confers resistance to hygromycin
   2113..2148    -  misc_feature   MCS (fragment): pBluescript multiple cloning site
   2157..2175    -  promoter       T7 promoter: promoter for bacteriophage T7 RNA polymerase
   2183..2338    +  CDS            lacZα (fragment): LacZα fragment of β-galactosidase; lacZ fragment
   2369..2797    -  rep_origin     f1 ori (sequence partly withheld): f1 bacteriophage origin of replication; arrow indicates direction of (+) strand synthesis
   2824..2928    +  promoter       AmpR promoter: bla
   2929..3789    +  CDS            AmpR: β-lactamase; bla; confers resistance to ampicillin, carbenicillin, and related antibiotics
   3960..17      +  rep_origin     ori (across the origin): high-copy-number ColE1/pMB1/pBR322/pUC origin of replication
>Addgene plasmid #133392 | pBS-BtH | addgene full sequence | sequence record 267396 | Addgene NGS Result
GGCGGAGCCTATGGAAAAACGCCAGCAACGCGGCCTTTTTACGGTTCCTGGCCTTTTGCTGGCCTTTTGC
TCACATGTTCTTTCCTGCGTTATCCCCTGATTCTGTGGATAACCGTATTACCGCCTTTGAGTGAGCTGAT
ACCGCTCGCCGCAGCCGAACGACCGAGCGCAGCGAGTCAGTGAGCGAGGAAGCGGAAGAGCGCCCAATAC
GCAAACCGCCTCTCCCCGCGCGTTGGCCGATTCATTAATGCAGCTGGCACGACAGGTTTCCCGACTGGAA
AGCGGGCAGTGAGCGCAACGCAATTAATGTGAGTTAGCTCACTCATTAGGCACCCCAGGCTTTACACTTT
ATGCTTCCGGCTCGTATGTTGTGTGGAATTGTGAGCGGATAACAATTTCACACAGGAAACAGCTATGACC
ATGATTACGCCAAGCGCGCAATTAACCCTCACTAAAGGGAACAAAAGCTGGGTACCGGGCCCCCCCTCGA
GGTCGACGGTATCGATAAGCTTGCATGCCTGCAGGTCGGCCGCCACGACCGGTGCCACCATGGCCAAGCC
TTTGTCTCAAGAAGAATCCACCCTCATTGAAAGAGCAACGGCTACAATCAACAGCATCCCCATCTCTGAA
GACTACAGCGTCGCCAGCGCAGCTCTCTCTAGCGACGGCCGCATCTTCACTGGTGTCAATGTATATCATT
TTACTGGGGGACCTTGTGCAGAACTCGTGGTGCTGGGCACTGCTGCTGCTGCGGCAGCTGGCAACCTGAC
TTGTATCGTCGCGATCGGAAATGAGAACAGGGGCATCTTGAGCCCCTGCGGACGGTGCCGACAGGTGCTT
CTCGATCTGCATCCTGGGATCAAAGCCATAGTGAAGGACAGTGATGGACAGCCGACGGCAGTTGGGATTC
GTGAATTGCTGCCCTCTGGTTATGTGTGGGAGGGCGCTAGCCTTGGCTCCGGCGAGGGCAGGGGAAGTCT
TCTAACATGCGGGGACGTGGAGGAAAATCCCGGCCCACTCGGCAAAAAGCCTGAACTCACCGCGACGTCT
GTCGAGAAGTTTCTGATCGAAAAGTTCGACAGCGTCTCCGACCTGATGCAGCTCTCGGAGGGCGAAGAAT
CTCGTGCTTTCAGCTTCGATGTAGGAGGGCGTGGATATGTCCTGCGGGTAAATAGCTGCGCCGATGGTTT
CTACAAAGATCGTTATGTTTATCGGCACTTTGCATCGGCCGCGCTCCCGATTCCGGAAGTGCTTGACATT
GGGGAATTCAGCGAGAGCCTGACCTATTGCATCTCCCGCCGTGCACAGGGTGTCACGTTGCAAGACCTGC
CTGAAACCGAACTGCCCGCTGTTCTGCAGCCGGTCGCGGAGGCCATGGATGCGATCGCTGCGGCCGATCT
TAGCCAGACGAGCGGGTTCGGCCCATTCGGACCGCAAGGAATCGGTCAATACACTACATGGCGTGATTTC
ATATGCGCGATTGCTGATCCCCATGTGTATCACTGGCAAACTGTGATGGACGACACCGTCAGTGCGTCCG
TCGCGCAGGCTCTCGATGAGCTGATGCTTTGGGCCGAGGACTGCCCCGAAGTCCGGCACCTCGTGCACGC
GGATTTCGGCTCCAACAATGTCCTGACGGACAATGGCCGCATAACAGCGGTCATTGACTGGAGCGAGGCG
ATGTTCGGGGATTCCCAATACGAGGTCGCCAACATCTTCTTCTGGAGGCCGTGGTTGGCTTGTATGGAGC
AGCAGACGCGCTACTTCGAGCGGAGGCATCCGGAGCTTGCAGGATCGCCGCGGCTCCGGGCGTATATGCT
CCGCATTGGTCTTGACCAACTCTATCAGAGCTTGGTTGACGGCAATTTCGATGATGCAGCTTGGGCGCAG
GGTCGATGCGACGCAATCGTCCGATCCGGAGCCGGGACTGTCGGGCGTACACAAATCGCCCGCAGAAGCG
CGGCCGTCTGGACCGATGGCTGTGTAGAAGTACTCGCCGATAGTGGAAACCGACGCCCCAGCACTCGTCC
GAGGGCAAAGGAATAGAGCGGCCGCGACTCCAGTTCGTGGCCGTCGATCGTTTAAAGGGAGGTAGTGAGT
CGAGATATCGATACTAGTTCTAGAGCGGCCGCCACCGCGGTGGAGCTCCAATTCGCCCTATAGTGAGTCG
TATTACGCGCGCTCACTGGCCGTCGTTTTACAACGTCGTGACTGGGAAAACCCTGGCGTTACCCAACTTA
ATCGCCTTGCAGCACATCCCCCTTTCGCCAGCTGGCGTAATAGCGAAGAGGCCCGCACCGATCGCCCTTC
CCAACAGTTGCGCAGCCTGAATGGCGAATGGAAATTGTAAGCGTTAATATTTTGTTAAAATTCGCGTTAA
ATTTTTGTTAAATCAGCTCATTTTTTAACCAATAGGCCGAAATCGGCAAAATCCCTTATAAATCAAAAGA
ATAGACCGAGATAGGGT
[37 nt withheld, positions 2468-2504]
AAAGAACGTGGACTCCAACGTCAAAGG
[49 nt withheld, positions 2532-2580]
T
[91 nt withheld, positions 2582-2672]
G
[124 nt withheld, positions 2674-2797]
CAGGTGGCACTTTTCGGGGAAATGTGCGCGGAACCCCTATTTGTTTATTTTTCTAAATACATTCAAATAT
GTATCCGCTCATGAGACAATAACCCTGATAAATGCTTCAATAATATTGAAAAAGGAAGAGTATGAGTATT
CAACATTTCCGTGTCGCCCTTATTCCCTTTTTTGCGGCATTTTGCCTTCCTGTTTTTGCTCACCCAGAAA
CGCTGGTGAAAGTAAAAGATGCTGAAGATCAGTTGGGTGCACGAGTGGGTTACATCGAACTGGATCTCAA
CAGCGGTAAGATCCTTGAGAGTTTTCGCCCCGAAGAACGTTTTCCAATGATGAGCACTTTTAAAGTTCTG
CTATGTGGCGCGGTATTATCCCGTATTGACGCCGGGCAAGAGCAACTCGGTCGCCGCATACACTATTCTC
AGAATGACTTGGTTGAGTACTCACCAGTCACAGAAAAGCATCTTACGGATGGCATGACAGTAAGAGAATT
ATGCAGTGCTGCCATAACCATGAGTGATAACACTGCGGCCAACTTACTTCTGACAACGATCGGAGGACCG
AAGGAGCTAACCGCTTTTTTGCACAACATGGGGGATCATGTAACTCGCCTTGATCGTTGGGAACCGGAGC
TGAATGAAGCCATACCAAACGACGAGCGTGACACCACGATGCCTGTAGCAATGGCAACAACGTTGCGCAA
ACTATTAACTGGCGAACTACTTACTCTAGCTTCCCGGCAACAATTAATAGACTGGATGGAGGCGGATAAA
GTTGCAGGACCACTTCTGCGCTCGGCCCTTCCGGCTGGCTGGTTTATTGCTGATAAATCTGGAGCCGGTG
AGCGTGGGTCTCGCGGTATCATTGCAGCACTGGGGCCAGATGGTAAGCCCTCCCGTATCGTAGTTATCTA
CACGACGGGGAGTCAGGCAACTATGGATGAACGAAATAGACAGATCGCTGAGATAGGTGCCTCACTGATT
AAGCATTGGTAACTGTCAGACCAAGTTTACTCATATATACTTTAGATTGATTTAAAACTTCATTTTTAAT
TTAAAAGGATCTAGGTGAAGATCCTTTTTGATAATCTCATGACCAAAATCCCTTAACGTGAGTTTTCGTT
CCACTGAGCGTCAGACCCCGTAGAAAAGATCAAAGGATCTTCTTGAGATCCTTTTTTTCTGCGCGTAATC
TGCTGCTTGCAAACAAAAAAACCACCGCTACCAGCGGTGGTTTGTTTGCCGGATCAAGAGCTACCAACTC
TTTTTCCGAAGGTAACTGGCTTCAGCAGAGCGCAGATACCAAATACTGTTCTTCTAGTGTAGCCGTAGTT
AGGCCACCACTTCAAGAACTCTGTAGCACCGCCTACATACCTCGCTCTGCTAATCCTGTTACCAGTGGCT
GCTGCCAGTGGCGATAAGTCGTGTCTTACCGGGTTGGACTCAAGACGATAGTTACCGGATAAGGCGCAGC
GGTCGGGCTGAACGGGGGGTTCGTGCACACAGCCCAGCTTGGAGCGAACGACCTACACCGAACTGAGATA
CCTACAGCGTGAGCTATGAGAAAGCGCCACGCTTCCCGAAGGGAGAAAGGCGGACAGGTATCCGGTAAGC
GGCAGGGTCGGAACAGGAGAGCGCACGAGGGAGCTTCCAGGGGGAAACGCCTGGTATCTTTATAGTCCTG
TCGGGTTTCGCCACCTCTGACTTGAGCGTCGATTTTTGTGATGCTCGTCAGGGG
